Addgene plasmid #149429: pTCO2-mTDGi.0
Purpose: miniTdg gene
Depositing lab: Primo Schaer. Depositing organization: University of Basel. Publication: Inducible TDG knockout models to study epigenetic regulation. Schwarz SD, Grundbacher E, Hrovat AM, Xu J, Kusnierczyk A, Vagbo CB, Schar P, Schuermann D. F1000Res. 2020 Sep 9;9:1112. doi: 10.12688/f1000research.25637.2. eCollection 2020. PubMed 33082936.
Backbone
  Vector backbone: pTCO2 (Addgene Plasmid #149428)
  Backbone manufacturer: Primo Schär Lab
  Backbone size w/o insert (bp): 13769
  Total vector size (bp): 15673
  Vector type: Mammalian Expression, Cre/Lox
  Selectable markers: Puromycin
Growth in bacteria
  Bacterial resistance: Ampicillin, 100 μg/mL
  Growth temperature: 30°C
  Growth strain: DH5alpha
  Copy number: High Copy
Gene/Insert
  Gene/Insert name: Tdg (alt name: miniTdg gene)
  Species: M. musculus (mouse)
  Insert size (bp): 1945
  Mutation: SNPs of the Tdg gene from the OLA/129 strain
  GenBank ID: NM_172552.4 NM_011561.3
  Entrez Gene: Tdg (a.k.a. E130317C12Rik, JZA-3, Jza1)
  Promoter: Tdg promoter
  Cloning method: Restriction Enzyme; 5′ cloning site NotI (not destroyed); 3′ cloning site NheI (not destroyed)
  Sequencing primers: 5′ AGCAGCGTGGGAGGGG; 3′ TCCGTCCTGAGGTCTGCATTAG
Terms and licenses: Academic/Nonprofit Terms; Industry Terms: Not Available to Industry
How to cite: pTCO2-mTDGi.0 was a gift from Primo Schaer (Addgene plasmid # 149429 ; http://n2t.net/addgene:149429 ; RRID:Addgene_149429)
