[The description below was written by a language model from this plasmid's Addgene catalogue record and pLannotate feature annotations shown in this document.]
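Description:
pTCO2-mTDGi.0 is a roughly 15.7 kb mammalian expression and Cre/lox plasmid built on the pTCO2 backbone, carrying a "mini" version of the mouse thymine DNA glycosylase gene (Tdg). It is maintained in E. coli as a high-copy plasmid through a ColE1/pUC-type origin with ampicillin resistance (AmpR under its own bla promoter). The pBluescript-like scaffold also contributes an f1 origin, lac promoter/operator and lacZα remnants, and T7, T3 and SP6 phage promoters. For selection in mammalian cells, an SV40 enhancer/early promoter drives puromycin N-acetyltransferase, followed by a short ble fragment and an SV40 polyadenylation signal.

The payload is a Tdg coding sequence of about 1.2 kb, recorded as carrying the SNPs of the OLA/129 mouse strain and inserted between NotI and NheI sites. A rabbit β-globin intron lies immediately upstream of the coding sequence, which typically improves processing and expression of cDNA-based transcripts. The catalogue names the Tdg promoter as the driving element. It is not annotated in the feature table, which leaves the first several kilobases and other large stretches unlabelled; these may contain mouse genomic sequence, consistent with a detected fragment of Glt8d2, but the record does not define them. Two loxP sites in the same orientation flank the intron and Tdg coding region, so Cre recombinase would excise the minigene. A bGH polyadenylation signal is annotated about 3 kb downstream of the second loxP site, though the record does not say which transcript it terminates.

The associated publication concerns inducible TDG knockout models for studying epigenetic regulation. This fits the use of the plasmid to supply near-native, Cre-deletable TDG expression, allowing conditional loss of this enzyme of base-excision repair and active DNA demethylation.
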