Features (pLannotate 1.2.2; 22 found; start..end, strand, type, name):
   5750..5783    +  protein_bind   loxP: Cre-mediated recombination occurs in the 8-bp core sequence (GCATACAT). Cre recombinase
   6337..6909    +  intron         β-globin intron: intron from rabbit β-globin gene
   6908..8149    +  CDS            Tdg: TDG_MOUSE - Experimental evidence at protein level: Swiss-Prot protein existence level 1. DNA glycosylase that plays a key role in active DNA demethylation: specifically recognizes and binds 5-formylcytosine (5fC) and 5-carboxylcytosine (5caC) in the context of CpG sites and mediates their excision through base-excision repair (BER) to install an unmethylated cytosine (PubMed:21817016). Cannot remove 5- hydroxymethylcytosine (5hmC). According to an alternative model, involved in DNA demethylation by mediating DNA glycolase activity toward 5-hydroxymethyluracil (5hmU) produced by deamination of
   8175..8208    +  protein_bind   loxP: Cre-mediated recombination occurs in the 8-bp core sequence (GCATACAT). Cre recombinase
  10842..11009   -  CDS            Glt8d2 (fragment): GL8D2_MOUSE - Experimental evidence at transcript level: Swiss-Prot protein existence level 2. From Mus musculus (Mouse).
  11237..11255   -  promoter       SP6 promoter: promoter for bacteriophage SP6 RNA polymerase
  11281..11488   +  polyA_signal   bGH poly(A) signal: bovine growth hormone polyadenylation signal
  11532..11550   -  promoter       T3 promoter: promoter for bacteriophage T3 RNA polymerase
  11593..11615   -  protein_bind   lac operator (fragment): The lac repressor binds to the lac operator to inhibit transcription in E. coli. This inhibition can be relieved by adding lactose or isopropyl-β-D-thiogalactopyranoside (IPTG). lac repressor encoded by lacI
  11619..11649   -  promoter       lac promoter: promoter for the E. coli lac operon
  11664..11685   -  protein_bind   CAP binding site: CAP binding activates transcription in the presence of cAMP. E. coli catabolite activator protein
  11698..11790   -  CDS            lacI (fragment): lac repressor; lacI; The lac repressor binds to the lac operator to inhibit transcription in E. coli. This inhibition can be relieved by adding lactose or isopropyl-β-D-thiogalactopyranoside (IPTG).
  11973..12561   -  rep_origin     ori: high-copy-number ColE1/pMB1/pBR322/pUC origin of replication
  12732..13592   -  CDS            AmpR: β-lactamase; bla; confers resistance to ampicillin, carbenicillin, and related antibiotics
  13593..13697   -  promoter       AmpR promoter: bla
  13750..14178   -  rep_origin     f1 ori (sequence partly withheld): f1 bacteriophage origin of replication; arrow indicates direction of (+) strand synthesis
  14183..14338   -  CDS            lacZα (fragment): LacZα fragment of β-galactosidase; lacZ fragment
  14346..14364   +  promoter       T7 promoter: promoter for bacteriophage T7 RNA polymerase
  14395..14516   -  polyA_signal   SV40 poly(A) signal: SV40 polyadenylation signal
  14511..14669   -  CDS            ble (fragment): BLE_KLEPN - Experimental evidence at protein level: Swiss-Prot protein existence level 1. Binding protein with a strong affinity to the bleomycin family of antibiotics. Binds to CL990; an antimitotic-antibiotic compound. From Klebsiella pneumoniae.
  14738..15337   -  CDS            PuroR: puromycin N-acetyltransferase; pac from Streptomyces alboniger; confers resistance to puromycin
  15347..15676   -  promoter       SV40 promoter: SV40 enhancer and early promoter
>Addgene plasmid #149429 | pTCO2-mTDGi.0 | addgene full sequence | sequence record 310055 | Addgene NGS Result
TCGAGATCGATTCTCCTGGTTCCTGCGGTTCTTTGAAACTTTACACAGAGCCACACCCAGGCACAGTACC
TTTGGGTCATGGTTTTACTGGAAAAGAGACCTCCAATCACCTTACTTAATCTGAGAGTGTTTTTGATTGT
GGGTTCATGCTTTGATTGTGGGTTCATTTTTGTTAAGTAAACTGCAAGAATTTTGAAGCATTAAGGTAGC
ATTGTGTAACAGGAATCGTGATAACTTTTTTTTTTAACTCTGGGCACAAAATTGCTCAGGATTGGGGGTG
GAGGGCATTTGTCATTAAACCTGACTACACAATTTTGCTCCCCCAGCCCCACATGATGGAAGCAGAGATA
GCTCTGTAAATTCTTTTCTTACACACACACAGGCACACACACATGCTTTTTTTTAACTTCATGATAATAA
AAAAAATTAGTTTTAACTAAATGGTATTAAGTTTGACATATAATAATCTCACAGAAAGTATACATCTGGA
AGACTATACCCACAACTAAGGCAATCAACATTATGCCCAAGTTTTCTGTGACTGTTCATGTGTGGGCACA
TATGCGATTTAGAGGTCAAAGGACAACTTCAGGAGCATTGAATCTCAGGCACTGTCCTTTCCTCTCTTTT
TCCTTTTATTCCTCTTCCAAACTGGGTGTCTCATTGACCTGGAGCTCCCAAAATAGGATAGGTTAGCTGC
CCAGTGAACCCAAGAGATCGGCTTGTCTCTGCTTCACTAGAGCTTAGCCCAATTGGCGACTTCCAGGTAC
CTGTCTCAGAACTAAACATGTAAATTAAACATGGTGGTTTAAATAGGTATGAGAAATGGCTCAACTTTTA
AGAGTGGGTAGGGCTTTTGCAGAGGACTAGAAGGACACTGGCAACACTCAGGAAACTCACAGCCATTTCT
AGCTCCAAACTTCTGGATCCCATGAGCACCTGTGCTCACATGCCTGGACCCACACATCCCCTCATGCATG
TAATTCAAAATTAAAAAAAAAAATTCAAAAAGGCTGAGCATGGTGGCACACACCTTTAATTCCAGTTCTA
GGGTAGCAGAGGCAGGGAGATCTCAGTAAGTTGGACGACAGTCTGGTCTACATATAATAAAATTCCTGAA
CAGCCAAGAGTACATAAAGAGACTGTGGTGGTGGTTTGAATAGGCATGGCCCCCACAGACTCAAGGGTTT
GAATGCTTGACCCATGGAGAGTGGCATGATTAGAAGGTGTGGCCTATTGGAGTATATGTGGCCTTACTGG
AGGAGGTGTCTCACTGGGCTTTGAGGTCTTAGATGTTCCAGCCAGGCTGTGTCTCACTCCCTTCCTGCTG
CCTGCCAATCAGACATAGAACTCTGAGCTACCTCTCCAGCACCATGCATAACTCCTGTGTGTCCCAGTGC
TTTCTGCCATGATGACAGACTAAACCTCTGAAACTATAAGCCAGCCCCAATGTTTTCTTATAAGAGTTGC
TTCGGTCACAGTGTCTCTTCACAGCTATAGAAACCCTAAGACAGTAAGTAAATAAGAATAAGATGCAGAG
TAACTGAGAAGTTATTTAATGTCAGCCTCTGACTTCCACACTTATCTACACAGGTACATGTACACCCAAA
CAGACACATACATACAAAATACAAATTAAAATGCATCATAATAGTTCAAACTGGACTTGAGCTTGCAGTG
ATCCTCCTGCCTCATCCTCTCAACTGCTGGGCTTATAAGAATATACCACCATCCACTGCTCTGGCTCATA
GACTTCTGTATACTTGTATCCTTTGGTGGAGTATCTGTTCAAATCTCTTGCCCATTTTTTAAGATCTCTT
TAATGTCATGCATTTGAATGTTTTGCCTACATGTATGTACCATGTGCATGCCTGTGCACTCAGAGGTCGG
AAGAGGGTGTTGAACACTCTGGAACTGGAGTTACAGGTGGTGTGAACCACCATGTGGATGCTGGGAACTG
AACTCCAGTCCTTTGCAAGAAAAGCATGTGTGTTAAACACACTCTCCAGCTCAATCGACCTGTTTGTTTT
TTTTTTTTAACTGTAAACTGTTCTTTATTTTGGATACAAGCCTTTTATCAGATACACTGCAAATGTCTCT
TTCCAATCTATGCTTTATCTTTTCCTTAGTAGTATAACGAGACACTTAAAAATTTAAATAAATTCCAAAT
TTATTACCCCTCCCCACCCTTTTATGAGACAAGGTCTCTCTATCTTAGTTAGGGTTTGTATTGTTCTGAA
GAGACACTAAATGTTTTCTTATAAGGGAAAACATTTAACTGGGAATGGCCTAGTTTCAGAGGTTCATCAG
AGTCGGGAGGTAGCTTCTTCTTCTTGCATGCTGCCAGAGAAGAAGCTGAGAGTTCTACACCTTGATCCAC
AGGCACCAAGAGCCTGTTATACCACACTGAGCATAGCTTGAGCATGGAAGACCTCAAAGCCTACCCCACA
GTAATACGCTTTCTCCAACAAGGCCACACCGACTACTCCACCAAGGTCATACTTCCTAATAGTGCCACTC
CTTATGGGCCAAACATTCAAATACATGGTCCGTCTCTATAGGGATCATGCTTAAACCACCTCAGTCTATG
TGGTCCAGGCTGGCCTCAGACCCTAGGAACAAACAGCTGAGGTGCATATCTTACATACCAGAGCAGACCT
GGCCTCCGGGACCTCCTGCATCCCTCAGGCCCTATCTCGAATCCCTGCTCTGAACTTTCCAGCCCAGGGG
CTGGGCGGCCCTTCCCACAGAGGCTCTTTGCTACATAACCCAGACATTTTGGTTTCTTCTCTTCTTCTTC
TTCTTCCTCCTCCTTTTCCTTCTCTCATGCGAACACACTTTCTCTCTTTCTCTTCCCCCCTCCTCTCTCC
TTCCCCATGGCAACTTCCCCTGCCTCCTTCCTTGGGAGCAGTAAACTTACCAGGAGAGCAGCTTCCCAAT
AAACCAGAAGTTATATGCATTTTAATCTGGTTTGAATTGGCTCAGTTCACCAGTGGAGAAAAAAACTTAT
CAGTGTGACTAAAAGTGTGTGCCACCATAGCCCAGCCCTTTTGGAAAATAAAAGTTTTGAATTACATACA
TATGGGGATGTATGGGTCCATGTGTGTGAGCACAGGTGCCCATGGAATCCATTAGTTTGGAGCTAGTGAT
GGCTGTGAGCTGCCTAAGTGAATGCTGTCTCAACTCAACGTCCTTCTAGTCCTCTGCAAGAGTCCCACCT
ACTCTTACAAGCTGAGCCATTTCTCCAACCCCAAAGTTGTTTCTTTTCTAAGTAGAGTTTTCACTGTTTT
ATATGTATTTTACTTTATGCATCTATGTGGCTTTGCTTGCAGGTTGTTGTGCCCCTGCTTTCAGGTCTAG
TGCCCCAGGAAATAAGACAAGGATGTCATACCCCTCAGGACTGGAGTTAGAGACAGTTAGTTGTGAGTCA
CCATATGGGAATCGAAGCCAGGTCCTCTGGAAGAGTAGCTGGTGTTCTTAACAGCTGAGCCATCACTCCA
GCTGCCGATATGCTTCCCTTTAAAATATCCTAGGATTAAAAATATATACATATGGAGCACAAAGCCCTGG
CCATCTCTGAGCTCACATCACAGAAGGGAGAGATCATTGTAATTTAACCAACGCCTCTTGTGAAACAAAC
CAGGCAATCTAATTCAGTCGGGCTTCTCACCATTTTCTGCCACGTAACCTAAAGAAACAGGGAAGCCTAA
CACTCGAAGATGTCAGTGTTCTGGATTCCTCGGGACAATGGAAGAGAGACATGGTGGGATGAGTGATCAG
CCTCTCAAGGACTGAATGGTGGCAAGTTTCCTGGAAGTGCCCCCATTATTTATTTATTTATTTGCTTTAC
ATCCCAGTCAACCTCCCCTCACAAGTCCCTCCCATTACTCCCTCCCTTCTCCTCATAGTACAGTCACTTG
ACAACATTCACTTAGGTGATACCCAAAGTGAGTGCTACCACCCCATCTTGGGACATCAAGTCATAGAAGG
ACTAATCATAGCCTCTCTCACTGAGCCCAACCAGGCAGTCCAGCTAGAGGAAGGGGATCCAAGAACAGGT
GGGGGCTCACATAAAGACCAGGCTTCAATCTGCTACAAATGTGTAGGAAGCGTAGGTCAAGCCCTGCACG
CTCTTTGGTGGGTGGTTCAGTCTCTGTGAGCCCCCATGGGCCCAGGTTAGTTGACTCTGTAGGTCTTCTT
GTGGTGTCCTTGCTCACTTCTATCCCTCACTTTTCCACAGGACTCCCAAACACTGCTGAGCCATCTTACC
AGCCCCCTAGAAGTGTTGTTTATTGTTACATAAAAGGCACTTTTAGCAAGTTAACTTCTGCATACCCAAA
CCTCTTCTATGATCTAGGGGTTATGAAGGAGCCATTGCCCAAGATTCTCAGACACAGGAGACTACCTGGT
CTGCCAGGTACGTCTAAGGACTGATACTGTAAAACCCTTTGAAGGAACACCCCCCTCAAATCTCAGATAA
CAATCGCTGACAAGAGGCTACCTCAAAGCCTAGGTGCCATCACTCTGGGATTCATGGAGAGGGCTAGACG
CCATTAGACAACTCTTCTGGCCAAACACCCACAGCAGACATTGAAAAGAAATTAAATGAAAACTCTTGGG
GCTGGAGAGATGGCTCAGCGGTTAAGAACACTGACTGCTCTTTCGAAGGTCCTGAGTTCAAATCCCAGCA
ACCACATAGTGGCTCACAACCATCCGTAATGAGATCTGACTGCCCTCTTCTGGTGTGTCTGAAGACAGCT
ACAGTGTACTCACATATAAATAAATAAATAAATAAATAAATAAATAAATAAATCTTAAAAAAAAAAAAAA
AAAAAACCTCTTAAAACCTCCGAAAGTCAAGTATGGTGATACATGCCCTGTAATCCCAGTCAGTACGCAA
GAGAGTGAACAGGAGACTTGCCTCAGGTTGAGGCCAGCCTGGACTACAGCTGCAAAGCTCTAAGCCAAGT
CAGGGGTACACAGTTTTGTGATTATCTCAAAAACCAAAAGAACCTCTGAGAAATCGAGGTGAGATTGGTG
TCTAAGATTCTAAAGCAGAGATGCATCTAGCATCTAGGCTAGTGTTTGTCCATCTCCAACGTAGACAACA
GTTTATGGAAATCTTTGTAGTCTACCAAGAGCTTCCCCTTACAGATTAGTAAACTGAGGCCCAAACATTG
GTGGCTTCCAATCTTAGGTTTTCCAGTTCCAATCAGCCCTACTCCTCATCACAGGAATTGACAAGAAAGA
CAATTGAAAAGAAAGAATGTTGTTTTGTGTAAGGCACAATATTTATCATTATTATAATTATCATTTTAGT
TTTTCACGACGGAGTTTCTCTGTGTAGTATTGCCTGTCCGGAAACTCGCTCTATAAACTAGGCCAGCCTC
GAACTTAGTTCTGCCTGCCACAGTCTTTGCAAATGCTGGGTCGCCCAGCCAAGACACATAGTTGCGGGGG
AGGGGGAGTTGTTTTCATTTTAATTTAATTAACTTTACGTCCCGTTCACAGCCCCACCCCCACCCAGTCC
CACGCTTACAAATCCTGCCCCCTTCTCTTCTCAGAGAAGAGGAAGCCCCACTTGGGTAAGACTCTGGGAC
ATCTAATCTCAGCAAGTGTAGGCACATCCTTTCCCACTGAGGAAACACGCAGTCCTCTTCCCCCAGTCCG
CGCTGGGTCCACTGGCAAGGAACAGAGACCTAGACAGCCCCTGTTCCACTTGTAGGGGACTCACACGGAC
ACCAAGCTGATAACTTCGTATAGCATACATTATACGAAGTTATAAGCTTCACATTTGCTACAAACGTGTA
GAGGGGTCTAGGTCCAGCTCCTGAAAGCTCCCTGGTTGGTAGCTCAGGCTCTGTGAGCCCCAAGTCAGGT
AGCTTTTAATCCGCACAAAATTTGGGGTGAAAAGACATGAATTTGCCACCACGCATAATACATCCTAAAG
GCCATCACCCTTAACCCACACCTTCAAGGAAACTTAGAGCCCACAAAAGCTGACGTCAGCCGGGCGCTCC
CCATCCTCTCCGAGATCCACGTTTCCCGAAAGGCTAAGCGGCGGTCGGGGCGCCCCGAAAAGGACACGCC
ATTGGCCTGGCCAGCATCACGTGATGGCGAGGCCGCCGGCCTCCTCGGAGGGGGACGGAAGTGCGCTGGG
GACTCGCCGCGGTGATGTAGCAGCGTGGGAGGGGCCGAGGCCAGCGCCGTCCATCCAGCGGCCGCCCCGA
TCCTGTGGTGAGTCCGCGTGCTGAGCGGCAGAGCGGGCGCCCGTGGGCTCGGCAGGAGTGGCCGTACCCT
CGGCGGCGCCGCCATGGACGCAGAGGCCGCGCGCAGGTGAGTTTGGGGACCCTTGATTGTTCTTTCTTTT
TCGCTATTGTAAAATTCATGTTATATGGAGGGGGCAAAGTTTTCAGGGTGTTGTTTAGAATGGGAAGATG
TCCCTTGTATCACCATGGACCCTCATGATAATTTTGTTTCTTTCACTTTCTACTCTGTTGACAACCATTG
TCTCCTCTTATTTTCTTTTCATTTTCTGTAACTTTTTCGTTAAACTTTAGCTTGCATTTGTAACGAATTT
TTAAATTCACTTTTGTTTATTTGTCAGATTGTAAGTACTTTCTCTAATCACTTTTTTTTCAAGGCAATCA
GGGTATATTATATTGTACTTCAGCACAGTTTTAGAGAACAATTGTTATAATTAAATGATAAGGTAGAATA
TTTCTGCATATAAATTCTGGCTGGCGTGGAAATATTCTTATTGGTAGAAACAACTACATCCTGGTCATCA
TCCTGCCTTTCTCTTTATGGTTACAATGATATACACTGTTTGAGATGAGGATAAAATACTCTGAGTCCAA
ACCGGGCCCCTCTGCTAACCATGTTCATGCCTTCTTCTTTTTCCTACAGCTATTCTCTGGAGCAAGTTCA
AGCTTTGTATTCATTTCCATTTCAACAAATGATGGCAGAAGTTCCTAACATGGCAGTCACGACTGGACAG
CAGGTGCCAGCAGTAGCTCCTAACATGGCAACCGTGACAGAACAGCAGGTGCCCGCAGACGCTCCTGTCC
AGGAACCTGCACCAGAAGCTCCAAAGAGAAGGAAAAGGAAACCCAGAGCAGCAGAGCCCCAGGAACCAGT
GGAGCCCAAAAAACCTGCTACGTCGAAGAAATCCGGCAAGTCTACAAAATCAAAGGAAAAGCAGGAGAAA
ATCACAGACGCGTTTAAAGTGAAAAGGAAAGTGGACCGCTTCAACGGCGTCTCTGAAGCTGAGCTTCTGA
CCAAGACTCTTCCTGACATTTTGACCTTCAATCTGGATATTGTGATCATTGGCATTAACCCGGGATTAAT
GGCTGCTTACAAAGGACATCACTACCCTGGGCCTGGAAATCACTTCTGGAAGTGTCTGTTCATGTCGGGG
CTGAGTGAGGTGCAGCTGAATCACATGGATGACCACACCTTACCCGGCAAGTACGGCATCGGATTCACCA
ACATGGTGGAACGGACGACGCCGGGCAGCAAGGATCTGTCTAGTAAAGAGTTCCGGGAAGGAGGGCGCAT
CCTGGTGCAGAAACTGCAGAAATATCAGCCACGAATAGCGGTGTTTAATGGAAAATGTATTTATGAAATT
TTCAGTAAAGAAGTTTTTGGAGTAAAGGTTAAGAACTTGGAATTTGGGCTTCAACCCCACAAGATCCCAG
ACACAGAAACTCTGTGCTACGTCATGCCGTCGTCCAGCGCCAGATGTGCTCAGTTTCCCCGGGCCCAGGA
CAAAGTTCATTACTACATTAAGCTGAAGGACTTGAGAGACCAGCTGAAAGGCATTGAACGCAACACCGAC
GTTCAGGAAGTGCAGTATACATTTGACCTGCAGCTTGCGCAAGAGGACGCAAAGAAGATGGCTGTTAAGG
AAGAAAAGTATGATCCAGGCTATGAGGCAGCTTACGGCGGCGCCTATGGGGAAAACCCATGTAATGGGGA
ACCTTGTGGCATTGCTTCAAATGGGCTAACAGCCCACAGTGCGGAGCCGAGAGGAGAAGCGACCCCCGGC
GATGTTCCAAATGGGCAGTGGATGGCACAGTCGTTTGCAGAGCAGATCCCTTCTTTTAATAATTGTGGGA
CCCGAGAGCAGGAAGAAGAGAGCCACGCTTAGTGAAGATCTAAGCTAGCTCGAGATAACTTCGTATAGCA
TACATTATACGAAGTTATATCGAGGAAGGGTGCCTCTCAGCTCGGGCTCAGGGCTGCAGTTCTAATGCAG
ACCTCAGGACGGAGAGCCTCAGTGTGCTAACTGAGGGGCTTTAGTGTTAATGGTCCTTTACGCTAGTGGT
GTAATTATATATGGAGCAGTTATATGGTAGAGTCAACTGTATGAATCTGTGTAGTTTGGAAAGGAAAAAT
AGGGTGTTTTGTACTTGAGTTTTGTATTTTAACTACCCATCATTCCAGCTTTTTATATACTATATTTCAT
TTATGAAGAAACTGGTTTTCTCTGAGGAGTCACTTCAGTCTGTAATTTTAAAAAAGCAACAGTCGGAATA
TTTATAGTTGATTCTTCACTGTGCATACCTATATATGCCCTTATCCCTTTAAATGCCTAAGTAGGGCATG
CTACTAAGAATCAAGCTGGTGAAAGGCAGATGTGCCTATCTCTGTTGGAAGCCGACTAACCCTCCGCCCT
CCGTGGACTCGAAGCTGGAGGTGGACTCAGAACCCTCTGGGTTGCAGTCACACGCAGACCCCCTTACTCT
CCCAGTAGTGTGTGTGGCAGTTGCTTGGTAGTAGAAACCTGGTGGGGCCTGAGCCCTGCCGTTGGCCTCT
GCCTCTTGTGGTTCCTGAGAAGGCAGTAGAACCTGGACAATTGCCACCCCTCTGTTTTACTGAATCCCCC
GTCAGTGTTCATCACTGTTGTGATTTTATCCCGACATGGAAAGCGCTAAGAAATGAACTTTCCAGTTAGC
CACGCGCTGCTGCAGGTGTTTGATAACCCTGTTTAAACTGGTGCTGTGTACATGGGATGTACTGATACAG
AACTTCTCTTCTAGGGAAAGCTAATCATTTGTCAATGATTTAAAAATTATTGTCACTACTGTTGATTACT
GTGGACTAAGTGAGCCTCGTGAAAGAGCTGATTGGAATTTGTACCTTTGTGGCTGCTCATGCATTTTCCA
TGGTGCTACAGACAGCCTGCCCGGGCTGGTGGCTAGGAAACGTGCGTGTTCAGCGATGCCTAGCGCTCTC
ACTCCTGAGCACTCTGACTTGGTGCCCACCCCTGGCGCGTGCTGGTTTGGCAGTATGAAATGCCCACGAG
GGTTTTGTATCTCACAAAGGTTATGTAGCCTGTTCTGTGAATAATGAGGGAAGCAGTTTCTTGGTGGAAA
TTTTAACATGCCTTTAGCTGTGGCAGTGATGGGCTTTCTTTTTCCTTCTGTCTGGGTCAGGTTGTGCACA
AGTCATGTTATTTGGAAGGTGCACTGCACTGCTGTTTACATGGGCATTTTATGCGGGTGCTTTGAAGTGC
CTTGCATCAGGGATTAGAATCAATTCAATTCTTTTTCATGGGACTATGCAAAGCATGTAGTATTGCCTTG
GTATGTAACTATTGTAGTTTTACCATGGAGAAATACCTTTAAATTATAACTCTGGAGAGCAGCCATGAGG
ACCCTCTGTACTTCCTGGTGCTTTTCCTTAACATGGTGGGTGAGTAGCGAGTGCGGGGCACCCTGTACAT
GGCAGGGTGGGGCGTTCTCATTAAATAATACTGAGATTTTAAACATGCGCAGTCTGAGCGTTTTTACAAT
AAACATTAAGAATGGCTATGCTTAGTATACAGGTTTTCCTCCAGCAGGATTTAATGGTATTCCTCCCCAC
TGGAAACCTGAGGATGGCTTACTTTCTCTTACATGTCACATGACAAAAATCACAAAAGCTTGAATAGTTT
ATTTTTACAGATTCTACATTTTTTTAATTTATAATTTTGTAAAAGACAAGACTAGCAACCTGTTTTTAAG
AAAGAAAACCCTGCAGCCAGATGTGGTGGCCCAGGCCTTCAGTTCCAGTACTTAGGAGGCAAAGACATGA
GGATCTTTGTGAGTTTGAAGTTGTGAGTTCCAATTTATCCAGGGATATAGAGAAAGACCCTGTTTGTTTG
TTTGTTTGTTTTTGAGGCAGCGTTTCTCTCCGTAGCCTTGGCTGTCCTGAAACTCACTGTATAGACCAGG
CTGGCCTCGAACTCACAGATTAAACTCTTTCTGCCTCCTGAGTGCTGAGATTAAAGGTATGTGCTGCCAC
TACCCGGCTAACTTGTTTCTATTATTTTGAAAACATGTATGGATATTTTGCCTTCCATATGTGCATCACA
TGTGTACCCAGTGCCTGTGAAGGCCAGAAGAGAATGTCAGAGCCCCTGGAACTGCCATGTGGGTTCTGAG
AATCAAAGCTGGGTCCTCTGGAAGAGCAGCCAACACTCTCTCCAGCCAGGGAGATCCCATCTTAGAAGTA
AAACAAAAGAACTGCTCCCAAAATATCTAACTGAGAAAATAGAGATTTTGAAAATTTTCAGATATAGTTG
TCATTCAGGTTGAGACTTGGGGTACATAGCGAGACCCTGTCTCAAAACACCAAAAGAAAAGAATGAGTAG
GGGCTGCTCATGGCAATCGTTTGAACTTCAAGAAGTTAAGTATCTGTGTGGGCCTTGGTTCAACTTGTAC
ACAGTAGTATTTGTCTCTTACACCATAGGTCATATATATCAGAAGAGTTGCTCCTAAAGAACAGTGTTAG
AAGATACAGAGGGCCCGTTCCATTTTTATCCAGGGTGTATTTTAACTGTTGGAGTGTTTCATCTATTGTG
ATGCAGTTTAAAGATCCCTGCAGGGTCAGGAACAAACCAGCTTTCCCATAAGTCATTGTGAACACTAGGA
AAGTCCCAGGGTTTATGTCTTCCATTCCAGTGGAGTAGTTTAGCTTCCTGCAGGAAGTGCTCCGAATATC
TTGCATCAGGGTTCCAGCCTTCGGTGTGTGTGGAGGGAAATAAACAACAGGCTTGTTAGTGACGACGATT
TTATATGGAACCTTGGATACAAGCTATGGTAGAAGTGTCTGGTTAGCAGGAGTCACGCCTCACATAAGCC
CCCTTGTTGATAACCATACATTACATAAGCCTAAGGTTATGATAGTGAAGAGATCTTAATACTGCCATTC
CTCGGAGTGTTCTACAGTACATCTAGAGGGCCCTATTCTATAGTGTCACCTAAATGCTAGAGCTCGCTGA
TCAGCCTCGACTGTGCCTTCTAGTTGCCAGCCATCTGTTGTTTGCCCCTCCCCCGTGCCTTCCTTGACCC
TGGAAGGTGCCACTCCCACTGTCCTTTCCTAATAAAATGAGGAAATTGCATCGCATTGTCTGAGTAGGTG
TCATTCTATTCTGGGGGGTGGGGTGGGGCAGGACAGCAAGGGGGAGGATTGGGAAGACAATAGCAGGCAT
GCTGGGGATGCGGTGGGCTCTATGTCGCCGAGCTGGGCCCAGCTTTTGTTCCCTTTAGTGAGGGTTAATT
GCGCGCTTGGCGTAATCATGGTCATAGCTGTTTCCTGTGTGAAATTGTTATCCGCTCACAATTCCACACA
ACATACGAGCCGGAAGCATAAAGTGTAAAGCCTGGGGTGCCTAATGAGTGAGCTAACTCACATTAATTGC
GTTGCGCTCACTGCCCGCTTTCCAGTCGGGAAACCTGTCGTGCCAGCTGCATTAATGAATCGGCCAACGC
GCGGGGAGAGGCGGTTTGCGTATTGGGCGCTCTTCCGCTTCCTCGCTCACTGACTCGCTGCGCTCGGTCG
TTCGGCTGCGGCGAGCGGTATCAGCTCACTCAAAGGCGGTAATACGGTTATCCACAGAATCAGGGGATAA
CGCAGGAAAGAACATGTGAGCAAAAGGCCAGCAAAAGGCCAGGAACCGTAAAAAGGCCGCGTTGCTGGCG
TTTTTCCATAGGCTCCGCCCCCCTGACGAGCATCACAAAAATCGACGCTCAAGTCAGAGGTGGCGAAACC
CGACAGGACTATAAAGATACCAGGCGTTTCCCCCTGGAAGCTCCCTCGTGCGCTCTCCTGTTCCGACCCT
GCCGCTTACCGGATACCTGTCCGCCTTTCTCCCTTCGGGAAGCGTGGCGCTTTCTCATAGCTCACGCTGT
AGGTATCTCAGTTCGGTGTAGGTCGTTCGCTCCAAGCTGGGCTGTGTGCACGAACCCCCCGTTCAGCCCG
ACCGCTGCGCCTTATCCGGTAACTATCGTCTTGAGTCCAACCCGGTAAGACACGACTTATCGCCACTGGC
AGCAGCCACTGGTAACAGGATTAGCAGAGCGAGGTATGTAGGCGGTGCTACAGAGTTCTTGAAGTGGTGG
CCTAACTACGGCTACACTAGAAGAACAGTATTTGGTATCTGCGCTCTGCTGAAGCCAGTTACCTTCGGAA
AAAGAGTTGGTAGCTCTTGATCCGGCAAACAAACCACCGCTGGTAGCGGTGGTTTTTTTGTTTGCAAGCA
GCAGATTACGCGCAGAAAAAAAGGATCTCAAGAAGATCCTTTGATCTTTTCTACGGGGTCTGACGCTCAG
TGGAACGAAAACTCACGTTAAGGGATTTTGGTCATGAGATTATCAAAAAGGATCTTCACCTAGATCCTTT
TAAATTAAAAATGAAGTTTTAAATCAATCTAAAGTATATATGAGTAAACTTGGTCTGACAGTTACCAATG
CTTAATCAGTGAGGCACCTATCTCAGCGATCTGTCTATTTCGTTCATCCATAGTTGCCTGACTCCCCGTC
GTGTAGATAACTACGATACGGGAGGGCTTACCATCTGGCCCCAGTGCTGCAATGATACCGCGAGACCCAC
GCTCACCGGCTCCAGATTTATCAGCAATAAACCAGCCAGCCGGAAGGGCCGAGCGCAGAAGTGGTCCTGC
AACTTTATCCGCCTCCATCCAGTCTATTAATTGTTGCCGGGAAGCTAGAGTAAGTAGTTCGCCAGTTAAT
AGTTTGCGCAACGTTGTTGCCATTGCTACAGGCATCGTGGTGTCACGCTCGTCGTTTGGTATGGCTTCAT
TCAGCTCCGGTTCCCAACGATCAAGGCGAGTTACATGATCCCCCATGTTGTGCAAAAAAGCGGTTAGCTC
CTTCGGTCCTCCGATCGTTGTCAGAAGTAAGTTGGCCGCAGTGTTATCACTCATGGTTATGGCAGCACTG
CATAATTCTCTTACTGTCATGCCATCCGTAAGATGCTTTTCTGTGACTGGTGAGTACTCAACCAAGTCAT
TCTGAGAATAGTGTATGCGGCGACCGAGTTGCTCTTGCCCGGCGTCAATACGGGATAATACCGCGCCACA
TAGCAGAACTTTAAAAGTGCTCATCATTGGAAAACGTTCTTCGGGGCGAAAACTCTCAAGGATCTTACCG
CTGTTGAGATCCAGTTCGATGTAACCCACTCGTGCACCCAACTGATCTTCAGCATCTTTTACTTTCACCA
GCGTTTCTGGGTGAGCAAAAACAGGAAGGCAAAATGCCGCAAAAAAGGGAATAAGGGCGACACGGAAATG
TTGAATACTCATACTCTTCCTTTTTCAATATTATTGAAGCATTTATCAGGGTTATTGTCTCATGAGCGGA
TACATATTTGAATGTATTTAGAAAAATAAACAAATAGGGGTTCCGCGCACATTTCCCCGAAAAGTGCCAC
CTAAATTGTAAGCGTTAATATTTTGTTAAAATTCGCGTTAAATTTTTGTTAAATCAGCTCATTTTTTAAC
CAATAGGCCGAAATCGGCAAAATCCCTTATAAATCAAAAGAATAGACCGAGATAGGGT
[37 nt withheld, positions 13849-13885]
AAAGAACGTGGACTCCAACGTCAAAGG
[49 nt withheld, positions 13913-13961]
T
[91 nt withheld, positions 13963-14053]
G
[124 nt withheld, positions 14055-14178]
CCCATTCGCCATTCAGGCTGCGCAACTGTTGGGAAGGGCGATCGGTGCGGGCCTCTTCGCTATTACGCCA
GCTGGCGAAAGGGGGATGTGCTGCAAGGCGATTAAGTTGGGTAACGCCAGGGTTTTCCCAGTCACGACGT
TGTAAAACGACGGCCAGTGAGCGCGCGTAATACGACTCACTATAGGGCGAATTGGGTACCCGGTATACAG
ACATGATAAGATACATTGATGAGTTTGGACAAACCACAACTAGAATGCAGTGAAAAAAATGCTTTATTTG
TGAAATTTGTGATGCTATTGCTTTATTTGTAACCATTATAAGCTGCAATAAACAAGTTGGGGTGGGCGAA
GAACTCCAGCATGAGATCCCCGCGCTGGAGGATCATCCAGCCGGCGTCCCGGAAAACGATTCCGAAGCCC
AACCTTTCATAGAAGGCGGCGGTGGAATCGAAATCTCGTGATGGCAGGTTGGGCGTCGCTTGGTCGGTCA
TTTCGAACTCGACGATGCATGGGGTCGTGCGCTCCTTTCGGTCGGGCGCTGCGGGTCGTGGGGCGGGCGT
CAGGCACCGGGCTTGCGGGTCATGCACCAGGTGCGCGGTCCTTCGGGCACCTCGACGTCGGCGGTGACGG
TGAAGCCGAGCCGCTCGTAGAAGGGGAGGTTGCGGGGCGCGGAGGTCTCCAGGAAGGCGGGCACCCCGGC
GCGCTCGGCCGCCTCCACTCCGGGGAGCACGACGGCGCTGCCCAGACCCTTGCCCTGGTGGTCGGGCGAG
ACGCCGACGGTGGCCAGGAACCACGCGGGCTCCTTGGGCCGGTGCGGCGCCAGGAGGCCTTCCATCTGTT
GCTGCGCGGCCAGCCGGGAACCGCTCAACTCGGCCATGCGCGGGCCGATCTCGGCGAACACCGCCCCCGC
TTCGACGCTCTCCGGCGTGGTCCAGACCGCCACCGCGGCGCCGTCGTCCGCGACCCACACCTTGCCGATG
TCGAGCCCGACGCGCGTGAGGAAGAGTTCTTGCAGCTCGGTGACCCGCTCGATGTGGCGGTCCGGATCGA
CGGTGTGGCGCGTGGCGGGGTAGTCGGCGAACGCGGCGGCGAGGGTGCGTACGGCCCTGGGGACGTCGTC
GCGGGTGGCGAGGCGCACCGTGGGCTTGTACTCGGTCATGGTAAGCTTTTTGCAAAAGCCTAGGCCTCCA
AAAAAGCCTCCTCACTACTTCTGGAATAGCTCAGAGGCCGAGGCGGCCTCGGCCTCTGCATAAATAAAAA
AAATTAGTCAGCCATGGGGCGGAGAATGGGCGGAACTGGGCGGAGTTAGGGGCGGGATGGGCGGAGTTAG
GGGCGGGACTATGGTTGCTGACTAATTGAGATGCATGCTTTGCATACTTCTGCCTGCTGGGGAGCCTGGG
GACTTTCCACACCTGGTTGCTGACTAATTGAGATGCATGCTTTGCATACTTCTGCCTGCTGGGGAGCCTG
GGGACTTTCCACACCCTAACTGACACACATTCCACAGGG
